Addgene plasmid #74289: pAAV-Ef1a-DIO-H2B-GFP-2A-oG-WPRE-hGH
Purpose: pAAV vector to express H2B-GFP and oG (optimized Glycoprotein) in a Cre-dependent manner
Depositing lab: Edward Callaway. Depositing organization: Salk Institute for Biological Studies. Publication: Improved Monosynaptic Neural Circuit Tracing Using Engineered Rabies Virus Glycoproteins. Kim EJ, Jacobs MW, Ito-Cole T, Callaway EM. Cell Rep. 2016 Apr 26;15(4):692-699. doi: 10.1016/j.celrep.2016.03.067. Epub 2016 Apr 14. PubMed 27149846.
Backbone
  Vector backbone: pAAV-EF1a-DIO
  Backbone manufacturer: K. Deisseroth lab (Stanford)
  Vector type: Mammalian Expression, AAV
Growth in bacteria
  Bacterial resistance: Ampicillin, 100 μg/mL
  Growth temperature: 37°C
  Growth strain: NEB Stable
  Copy number: Unknown
Gene/Insert
  Gene/Insert name: H2B-GFP and oG (optimized Glycoprotein)
  Species: glycoprotein for rabies virus SAD B19
  Mutation: chimeric glycoprotein
  Promoter: Ef1a
  Cloning method: Restriction Enzyme; 5′ cloning site AscI (not destroyed); 3′ cloning site NheI (not destroyed)
  Sequencing primers: 5′ EF1a-F; 3′ WPRE-R
Terms and licenses: Academic/Nonprofit Terms; Industry Terms: Not Available to Industry
How to cite: pAAV-Ef1a-DIO-H2B-GFP-2A-oG-WPRE-hGH was a gift from Edward Callaway (Addgene plasmid # 74289 ; http://n2t.net/addgene:74289 ; RRID:Addgene_74289)
