[The description below was written by a language model from this plasmid's Addgene catalogue record and pLannotate feature annotations shown in this document.]
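Description:
pAAV-Ef1a-DIO-H2B-GFP-2A-oG-WPRE-hGH is an 8,371-bp AAV transfer plasmid for Cre-dependent mammalian expression, built on the pAAV-EF1a-DIO backbone. Two AAV2 inverted terminal repeats flank the expression cassette, defining the segment that is packaged into recombinant AAV particles. Outside the ITRs, the plasmid carries a high-copy ColE1/pUC-type origin and an ampicillin resistance gene (β-lactamase with its own promoter) for propagation and selection in E. coli, along with an M13 phage origin. Several short annotated fragments (small t antigen, β-globin intron, bom, rop) are probably partial sequence matches rather than functional parts.

Expression is driven by the human EF-1α promoter with its intron A sequence. Downstream, the coding cassette sits in inverted orientation between paired, oppositely oriented lox2272 and loxP sites, the double-floxed inverted open reading frame (DIO) arrangement. Without Cre, the open reading frame is antisense to the promoter and is not expressed. Cre recombination flips the cassette and then excises one site of each pair, which locks it in the sense orientation. The cassette encodes human histone H2B fused to EGFP, giving a nuclear-localised green label, followed by an F2A peptide and oG, an optimized chimeric rabies virus glycoprotein. The 2A element causes the two products to be released as separate polypeptides from a single transcript. A WPRE enhances transcript expression and the human growth hormone polyadenylation signal terminates the message.

The construct serves as a helper vector for monosynaptic rabies-based neural circuit tracing. It supplies the glycoprotein in Cre-defined starter neurons so that glycoprotein-deleted rabies virus can spread to presynaptic partners, while nuclear GFP marks the cells that express it.
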