Features (pLannotate 1.2.2; 27 found; start..end, strand, type, name):
      1..141     -  repeat_region  AAV2 ITR: inverted terminal repeat of adeno-associated virus serotype 2 inverted
    169..235     +  CDS            small t antigen (fragment): SV40 (simian virus 40) small t antigen
    261..472     +  promoter       EF-1α core promoter: core promoter for human elongation factor EF-1α
    473..581     +  intron         EF-1α intron A (fragment): intron upstream of the start codon of human EF-1α
   1207..1410    +  intron         EF-1α intron A: truncated intron upstream of the start codon of human EF-1α
   1426..1443    +  misc_feature   MCS (fragment): pUC18/19 multiple cloning site
   1450..1483    +  protein_bind   lox2272: Cre-mediated recombination occurs in the 8-bp core sequence (GGATACTT). lox2272 sites are compatible with each other, but incompatible with loxP or loxN sites (Lee and Saito, 1988). Cre recombinase
   1484..1533    -  intron         β-globin intron (fragment): internally truncated intron from human β-globin
   1534..1567    +  protein_bind   loxP: Cre-mediated recombination occurs in the 8-bp core sequence (GCATACAT). Cre recombinase
   1579..3150    -  CDS            G (sequence partly withheld): GLYCO_RABVP - Experimental evidence at protein level: Swiss-Prot protein existence level 1. Attaches the virus to host cellular receptor, inducing endocytosis of the virion. In the endosome, the acidic pH induces conformational changes in the glycoprotein trimer, which trigger fusion between virus and cell membrane. There is convincing in vitro evidence that the muscular form of the nicotinic acetylcholine receptor (nAChR), the neuronal cell adhesion molecule (NCAM), and the p75 neurotrophin receptor (p75NTR) bind glycoprotein and thereby facilitate rabies virus entry into cells (By similarity
   3151..3216    -  CDS            F2A: 2A peptide from foot-and-mouth disease virus polyprotein Eukaryotic ribosomes fail to insert a peptide bond between the Gly and Pro residues, yielding separate polypeptides.
   3226..3942    -  CDS            EGFP: EGFP is a basic (constitutively fluorescent) green fluorescent protein published in 1996, derived from Aequorea victoria. It is reported to be a rapidly-maturing weak dimer with moderate acid sensitivity.
   3961..4338    -  CDS            H2B: human histone H2B; HIST1H2BJ
   4356..4389    -  protein_bind   lox2272: Cre-mediated recombination occurs in the 8-bp core sequence (GGATACTT). lox2272 sites are compatible with each other, but incompatible with loxP or loxN sites (Lee and Saito, 1988). Cre recombinase
   4390..4439    -  intron         β-globin intron (fragment): internally truncated intron from human β-globin
   4440..4473    -  protein_bind   loxP: Cre-mediated recombination occurs in the 8-bp core sequence (GCATACAT). Cre recombinase
   4474..4498    +  misc_feature   MCS (fragment): pBluescript multiple cloning site
   4498..5086    +  misc_feature   WPRE: woodchuck hepatitis virus posttranscriptional regulatory element
   5118..5594    +  polyA_signal   hGH poly(A) signal: human growth hormone polyadenylation signal
   5634..5774    +  repeat_region  AAV2 ITR: inverted terminal repeat of adeno-associated virus serotype 2 inverted
   5779..5830    -  misc_feature   bom (fragment): basis of mobility region from pBR322
   5849..6229    +  rep_origin     M13 ori (sequence partly withheld): M13 bacteriophage origin of replication; arrow indicates direction of (+) strand synthesis
   6305..6354    -  misc_feature   bom (fragment): basis of mobility region from pBR322
   6456..6491    -  CDS            rop (fragment): Rop protein, which maintains plasmids at low copy number; rop
   6586..6690    +  promoter       AmpR promoter: bla
   6691..7551    +  CDS            AmpR: β-lactamase; bla; confers resistance to ampicillin, carbenicillin, and related antibiotics
   7722..8310    +  rep_origin     ori: high-copy-number ColE1/pMB1/pBR322/pUC origin of replication
>Addgene plasmid #74289 | pAAV-Ef1a-DIO-H2B-GFP-2A-oG-WPRE-hGH | depositor full sequence | sequence record 139901 | pAAV-Ef1a-DIO-H2B-GFP-2A-oG-WPRE-hGH sequence 8371 bps
CCTGCAGGCAGCTGCGCGCTCGCTCGCTCACTGAGGCCGCCCGGGCAAAGCCCGGGCGTCGGGCGACCTT
TGGTCGCCCGGCCTCAGTGAGCGAGCGAGCGCGCAGAGAGGGAGTGGCCAACTCCATCACTAGGGGTTCC
TGCGGCCGCACGCGTAAGCTTTGCAAAGATGGATAAAGTTTTAAACAGAGAGGAATCTTTGCAGCTAATG
GACCTTCTAGGTCTTGAAAGGAGTGGGAATTGGCTCCGGTGCCCGTCAGTGGGCAGAGCGCACATCGCCC
ACAGTCCCCGAGAAGTTGGGGGGAGGGGTCGGCAATTGAACCGGTGCCTAGAGAAGGTGGCGCGGGGTAA
ACTGGGAAAGTGATGTCGTGTACTGGCTCCGCCTTTTTCCCGAGGGTGGGGGAGAACCGTATATAAGTGC
AGTAGTCGCCGTGAACGTTCTTTTTCGCAACGGGTTTGCCGCCAGAACACAGGTAAGTGCCGTGTGTGGT
TCCCGCGGGCCTGGCCTCTTTACGGGTTATGGCCCTTGCGTGCCTTGAATTACTTCCACTGGCTGCAGTA
CGTGATTCTTGATCCCGAGCTTCGGGTTGGAAGTGGGTGGGAGAGTTCGAGGCCTTGCGCTTAAGGAGCC
CCTTCGCCTCGTGCTTGAGTTGAGGCCTGGCCTGGGCGCTGGGGCCGCCGCGTGCGAATCTGGTGGCACC
TTCGCGCCTGTCTCGCTGCTTTCGATAAGTCTCTAGCCATTTAAAATTTTTGATGACCTGCTGCGACGCT
TTTTTTCTGGCAAGATAGTCTTGTAAATGCGGGCCAAGATCTGCACACTGGTATTTCGGTTTTTGGGGCC
GCGGGCGGCGACGGGGCCCGTGCGTCCCAGCGCACATGTTCGGCGAGGCGGGGCCTGCGAGCGCGGCCAC
CGAGAATCGGACGGGGGTAGTCTCAAGCTGGCCGGCCTGCTCTGGTGCCTGGCCTCGCGCCGCCGTGTAT
CGCCCCGCCCTGGGCGGCAAGGCTGGCCCGGTCGGCACCAGTTGCGTGAGCGGAAAGATGGCCGCTTCCC
GGCCCTGCTGCAGGGAGCTCAAAATGGAGGACGCGGCGCTCGGGAGAGCGGGCGGGTGAGTCACCCACAC
AAAGGAAAAGGGCCTTTCCGTCCTCAGCCGTCGCTTCATGTGACTCCACGGAGTACCGGGCGCCGTCCAG
GCACCTCGATTAGTTCTCGAGCTTTTGGAGTACGTCGTCTTTAGGTTGGGGGGAGGGGTTTTATGCGATG
GAGTTTCCCCACACTGAGTGGGTGGAGACTGAAGTTAGGCCAGCTTGGCACTTGATGTAATTCTCCTTGG
AATTTGCCCTTTTTGAGTTTGGATCTTGGTTCATTCTCAAGCCTCAGACAGTGGTTCAAAGTTTTTTTCT
TCCATTTCAGGTGTCGTGAGGTACCGGATCCTCTAGAGTCGACTCCGGAATAACTTCGTATAGGATACTT
TATACGAAGTTATGCAGAATGGTAGCTGGATTGTAGCTGCTATTAGCAATATGAAACCTCTTAATAACTT
CGTATAGCATACATTATACGAAGTTATGGCGCGCCTTAGAGCCGTGTCTCGCCCCCAGATTTATGACTTT
CCCAACTGCTGATGATTTTACCGCTCTGGGGTGTGACAGACACTTCTCTACCGGTCCCCCTCAGATTGTG
CTGAGTTGGCTCGGAGCGGTTCACTCGTCGCCAGCAGGTCATCAGGAAAATGATCAGCATGAGAGCAGTC
AGTGCTCCAGCGGAGAGCAGCACGTACTTGCCCCAATTAGGCAGTCCGAGATCGACGCCACTGATCCGTT
CGTGCACGTCGGGCAGGTGGACCTCCACAAAATCTTCGGCCTCGTCGCCGTTTTTGAACACTGTGCTTGG
GTCTGC
[1197 nt withheld, positions 1897-3093]
ACCAAAGCAGAGTGGGAAGACGAGCAGAGGGACGAAGAGGAGAGCCTGTGGGACCATGGGCCCTGGGTTG
GACTCCACGTCTCCCGCCAACTTGAGAAGGTCAAAATTCAAAGTCTGTTTCACACCACTACCCTTGTACA
GCTCGTCCATGCCGAGAGTGATCCCGGCGGCGGTCACGAACTCCAGCAGGACCATGTGATCGCGCTTCTC
GTTGGGGTCTTTGCTCAGGGCGGACTGGGTGCTCAGGTAGTGGTTGTCGGGCAGCAGCACGGGGCCGTCG
CCGATGGGGGTGTTCTGCTGGTAGTGGTCGGCGAGCTGCACGCTGCCGTCCTCGATGTTGTGGCGGATCT
TGAAGTTCACCTTGATGCCGTTCTTCTGCTTGTCGGCCATGATATAGACGTTGTGGCTGTTGTAGTTGTA
CTCCAGCTTGTGCCCCAGGATGTTGCCGTCCTCCTTGAAGTCGATGCCCTTCAGCTCGATGCGGTTCACC
AGGGTGTCGCCCTCGAACTTCACCTCGGCGCGGGTCTTGTAGTTGCCGTCGTCCTTGAAGAAGATGGTGC
GCTCCTGGACGTAGCCTTCGGGCATGGCGGACTTGAAGAAGTCGTGCTGCTTCATGTGGTCGGGGTAGCG
GCTGAAGCACTGCACGCCGTAGGTCAGGGTGGTCACGAGGGTGGGCCAGGGCACGGGCAGCTTGCCGGTG
GTGCAGATGAACTTCAGGGTCAGCTTGCCGTAGGTGGCATCGCCCTCGCCCTCGCCGGACACGCTGAACT
TGTGGCCGTTTACGTCGCCGTCCAGCTCGACCAGGATGGGCACCACCCCGGTGAACAGCTCCTCGCCCTT
GCTCACCATGGTGGCGACCGGTGGATCCTTAGCGCTGGTGTACTTGGTGATGGCCTTAGTACCCTCGGAC
ACGGCGTGCTTGGCCAACTCCCCAGGCAGCAGCAGGCGCACGGCCGTCTGGATCTCCCTGGAGGTGATGG
TCGAGCGCTTGTTGTAATGCGCCAGGCGGGAAGCCTCACCTGCGATGCGCTCGAAAATGTCGTTCACAAA
CGAATTCATGATGCCCATGGCCTTGGACGAAATGCCGGTGTCAGGGTGGACCTGCTTCAGAACCTTGTAC
ACATAGATGGAATAGCTCTCCTTGCGGCTGCGCTTGCGCTTCTTGCCGCCTTTCTTCTGCGCCTTAGTCA
CCGCCTTCTTGGAGCCCTTTTTCGGGGCGGGAGCAGACTTCGCTGGCTCTGGCATGGTGGCGGCGGGCTA
GCATAACTTCGTATAAAGTATCCTATACGAAGTTATTTGCCTTAACCCAGAAATTATCACTGTTATTCTT
TAGAATGGTGCAAAGAATAACTTCGTATAATGTATGCTATACGAAGTTATGAATTCGATATCAAGCTTAT
CGATAATCAACCTCTGGATTACAAAATTTGTGAAAGATTGACTGGTATTCTTAACTATGTTGCTCCTTTT
ACGCTATGTGGATACGCTGCTTTAATGCCTTTGTATCATGCTATTGCTTCCCGTATGGCTTTCATTTTCT
CCTCCTTGTATAAATCCTGGTTGCTGTCTCTTTATGAGGAGTTGTGGCCCGTTGTCAGGCAACGTGGCGT
GGTGTGCACTGTGTTTGCTGACGCAACCCCCACTGGTTGGGGCATTGCCACCACCTGTCAGCTCCTTTCC
GGGACTTTCGCTTTCCCCCTCCCTATTGCCACGGCGGAACTCATCGCCGCCTGCCTTGCCCGCTGCTGGA
CAGGGGCTCGGCTGTTGGGCACTGACAATTCCGTGGTGTTGTCGGGGAAATCATCGTCCTTTCCTTGGCT
GCTCGCCTATGTTGCCACCTGGATTCTGCGCGGGACGTCCTTCTGCTACGTCCCTTCGGCCCTCAATCCA
GCGGACCTTCCTTCCCGCGGCCTGCTGCCGGCTCTGCGGCCTCTTCCGCGTCTTCGCCTTCGCCCTCAGA
CGAGTCGGATCTCCCTTTGGGCCGCCTCCCCGCATCGATACCGAGCGCTGCTCGAGAGATCTACGGGTGG
CATCCCTGTGACCCCTCCCCAGTGCCTCTCCTGGCCCTGGAAGTTGCCACTCCAGTGCCCACCAGCCTTG
TCCTAATAAAATTAAGTTGCATCATTTTGTCTGACTAGGTGTCCTTCTATAATATTATGGGGTGGAGGGG
GGTGGTATGGAGCAAGGGGCAAGTTGGGAAGACAACCTGTAGGGCCTGCGGGGTCTATTGGGAACCAAGC
TGGAGTGCAGTGGCACAATCTTGGCTCACTGCAATCTCCGCCTCCTGGGTTCAAGCGATTCTCCTGCCTC
AGCCTCCCGAGTTGTTGGGATTCCAGGCATGCATGACCAGGCTCAGCTAATTTTTGTTTTTTTGGTAGAG
ACGGGGTTTCACCATATTGGCCAGGCTGGTCTCCAACTCCTAATCTCAGGTGATCTACCCACCTTGGCCT
CCCAAATTGCTGGGATTACAGGCGTGAACCACTGCTCCCTTCCCTGTCCTTCTGATTTTGTAGGTAACCA
CGTGCGGACCGAGCGGCCGCAGGAACCCCTAGTGATGGAGTTGGCCACTCCCTCTCTGCGCGCTCGCTCG
CTCACTGAGGCCGGGCGACCAAAGGTCGCCCGACGCCCGGGCTTTGCCCGGGCGGCCTCAGTGAGCGAGC
GAGCGCGCAGCTGCCTGCAGGGGCGCCTGATGCGGTATTTTCTCCTTACGCATCTGTGCGGTATTTCACA
CCGCATA
[142 nt withheld, positions 5831-5972]
C
[141 nt withheld, positions 5974-6114]
CCTTTGACGTTGGAGTCCACGTTCTTT
[37 nt withheld, positions 6142-6178]
ACCCTATCTCGGGCTATTCTTTTGATTTATAAGGGATTTTGCCGATTTCGGCCTATTGGTTAAAAAATGA
GCTGATTTAACAAAAATTTAACGCGAATTTTAACAAAATATTAACGTTTACAATTTTATGGTGCACTCTC
AGTACAATCTGCTCTGATGCCGCATAGTTAAGCCAGCCCCGACACCCGCCAACACCCGCTGACGCGCCCT
GACGGGCTTGTCTGCTCCCGGCATCCGCTTACAGACAAGCTGTGACCGTCTCCGGGAGCTGCATGTGTCA
GAGGTTTTCACCGTCATCACCGAAACGCGCGAGACGAAAGGGCCTCGTGATACGCCTATTTTTATAGGTT
AATGTCATGATAATAATGGTTTCTTAGACGTCAGGTGGCACTTTTCGGGGAAATGTGCGCGGAACCCCTA
TTTGTTTATTTTTCTAAATACATTCAAATATGTATCCGCTCATGAGACAATAACCCTGATAAATGCTTCA
ATAATATTGAAAAAGGAAGAGTATGAGTATTCAACATTTCCGTGTCGCCCTTATTCCCTTTTTTGCGGCA
TTTTGCCTTCCTGTTTTTGCTCACCCAGAAACGCTGGTGAAAGTAAAAGATGCTGAAGATCAGTTGGGTG
CACGAGTGGGTTACATCGAACTGGATCTCAACAGCGGTAAGATCCTTGAGAGTTTTCGCCCCGAAGAACG
TTTTCCAATGATGAGCACTTTTAAAGTTCTGCTATGTGGCGCGGTATTATCCCGTATTGACGCCGGGCAA
GAGCAACTCGGTCGCCGCATACACTATTCTCAGAATGACTTGGTTGAGTACTCACCAGTCACAGAAAAGC
ATCTTACGGATGGCATGACAGTAAGAGAATTATGCAGTGCTGCCATAACCATGAGTGATAACACTGCGGC
CAACTTACTTCTGACAACGATCGGAGGACCGAAGGAGCTAACCGCTTTTTTGCACAACATGGGGGATCAT
GTAACTCGCCTTGATCGTTGGGAACCGGAGCTGAATGAAGCCATACCAAACGACGAGCGTGACACCACGA
TGCCTGTAGCAATGGCAACAACGTTGCGCAAACTATTAACTGGCGAACTACTTACTCTAGCTTCCCGGCA
ACAATTAATAGACTGGATGGAGGCGGATAAAGTTGCAGGACCACTTCTGCGCTCGGCCCTTCCGGCTGGC
TGGTTTATTGCTGATAAATCTGGAGCCGGTGAGCGTGGGTCTCGCGGTATCATTGCAGCACTGGGGCCAG
ATGGTAAGCCCTCCCGTATCGTAGTTATCTACACGACGGGGAGTCAGGCAACTATGGATGAACGAAATAG
ACAGATCGCTGAGATAGGTGCCTCACTGATTAAGCATTGGTAACTGTCAGACCAAGTTTACTCATATATA
CTTTAGATTGATTTAAAACTTCATTTTTAATTTAAAAGGATCTAGGTGAAGATCCTTTTTGATAATCTCA
TGACCAAAATCCCTTAACGTGAGTTTTCGTTCCACTGAGCGTCAGACCCCGTAGAAAAGATCAAAGGATC
TTCTTGAGATCCTTTTTTTCTGCGCGTAATCTGCTGCTTGCAAACAAAAAAACCACCGCTACCAGCGGTG
GTTTGTTTGCCGGATCAAGAGCTACCAACTCTTTTTCCGAAGGTAACTGGCTTCAGCAGAGCGCAGATAC
CAAATACTGTCCTTCTAGTGTAGCCGTAGTTAGGCCACCACTTCAAGAACTCTGTAGCACCGCCTACATA
CCTCGCTCTGCTAATCCTGTTACCAGTGGCTGCTGCCAGTGGCGATAAGTCGTGTCTTACCGGGTTGGAC
TCAAGACGATAGTTACCGGATAAGGCGCAGCGGTCGGGCTGAACGGGGGGTTCGTGCACACAGCCCAGCT
TGGAGCGAACGACCTACACCGAACTGAGATACCTACAGCGTGAGCTATGAGAAAGCGCCACGCTTCCCGA
AGGGAGAAAGGCGGACAGGTATCCGGTAAGCGGCAGGGTCGGAACAGGAGAGCGCACGAGGGAGCTTCCA
GGGGGAAACGCCTGGTATCTTTATAGTCCTGTCGGGTTTCGCCACCTCTGACTTGAGCGTCGATTTTTGT
GATGCTCGTCAGGGGGGCGGAGCCTATGGAAAAACGCCAGCAACGCGGCCTTTTTACGGTTCCTGGCCTT
TTGCTGGCCTTTTGCTCACATGT
