>Addgene plasmid #74289 | pAAV-Ef1a-DIO-H2B-GFP-2A-oG-WPRE-hGH | addgene partial sequence | sequence record 141156 | EF1a-F 5'-TCAAGCCTCAGACAGTGGTTC-3'
TCGTGAGGTACCGGATCCTCTAGAGTCGACTCCGGAATAACTTCGTATAGGATACTTTATACGAAGTTAT
GCAGAATGGTAGCTGGATTGTAGCTGCTATTAGCAATATGAAACCTCTTAATAACTTCGTATAGCATACA
TTATACGAAGTTATGGCGCGCCTTAGAGCCGTGTCTCGCCCCCAGATTTATGACTTTCCCAACTGCTGAT
GATTTTACCGCTCTGGGGTGTGACAGACACTTCTCTACCGGTCCCCCTCAGATTGTGCTGAGTTGGCTCG
GAGCGGTTCACTCGTCGCCAGCAGGTCATCAGGAAAATGATCAGCATGAGAGCAGTCAGTGCTCCAGCGG
AGAGCAGCACGTACTTGCCCCAATTAGGCAGTCCGAGATCGACGCCACTGATCCGTTCGTGCACGTCGGG
CAGGTGGACCTCCACAAAATCTTCGGCCTCGTCGCCGTTTTTGAACACTGTGCTTGGGTCTGC
[442 nt withheld, positions 484-925]
