>Addgene plasmid #74289 | pAAV-Ef1a-DIO-H2B-GFP-2A-oG-WPRE-hGH | addgene partial sequence | sequence record 141209 | GFPGenotFW 5'-ACAACAAGCGCTCGACCATCAC-3'
CTGCTGCTGCCTGGGGAGTTGGCCAAGCACGCCGTGTCCGAGGGTACTAAGGCCATCACCAAGTACACCA
GCGCTAAGGATCCACCGGTCGCCACCATGGTGAGCAAGGGCGAGGAGCTGTTCACCGGGGTGGTGCCCAT
CCTGGTCGAGCTGGACGGCGACGTAAACGGCCACAAGTTCAGCGTGTCCGGCGAGGGCGAGGGCGATGCC
ACCTACGGCAAGCTGACCCTGAAGTTCATCTGCACCACCGGCAAGCTGCCCGTGCCCTGGCCCACCCTCG
TGACCACCCTGACCTACGGCGTGCAGTGCTTCAGCCGCTACCCCGACCACATGAAGCAGCACGACTTCTT
CAAGTCCGCCATGCCCGAAGGCTACGTCCAGGAGCGCACCATCTTCTTCAAGGACGACGGCAACTACAAG
ACCCGCGCCGAGGTGAAGTTCGAGGGCGACACCCTGGTGAACCGCATCGAGCTGAAGGGCATCGACTTCA
AGGAGGACGGCAACATCCTGGGGCACAAGCTGGAGTACAACTACAACAGCCACAACGTCTATATCATGGC
CGACAAGCAGAAGAACGGCATCAAGGTGAACTTCAAGATCCGCCACAACATCGAGGACGGCAGCGTGCAG
CTCGCCGACCACTACCAGCAGAACACCCCCATCGGCGACGGCCCCGTGCTGCTGCCCGACAACCACTACC
